>Addgene plasmid #79781 | pEMS1932 | depositor full sequence | sequence record 157001 | pEMS1932 sequence 5328 bps
TCGCGCGTTTCGGTGATGACGGTGAAAACCTCTGACACATGCAGCTCCCGGAGACGGTCACAGCTTGTCT
GTAAGCGGATGCCGGGAGCAGACAAGCCCGTCAGGGCGCGTCAGCGGGTGTTGGCGGGTGTCGGGGCTGG
CTTAACTATGCGGCATCAGAGCAGATTGTACTGAGAGTGCACCATAAAATTGTAAACGTTAATATTTTGT
TAAAATTCGCGTTAAATTTTTGTTAAATCAGCTCATTTTTTAACCAATAGGCCGAAATCGGCAAAATCCC
TTATAAATCAAAAGAATAGCCCGAGATAGGGT
[37 nt withheld, positions 313-349]
AAAGAACGTGGACTCCAACGTCAAAGG
[141 nt withheld, positions 377-517]
G
[142 nt withheld, positions 519-660]
TATGCGGTGTGAAATACCGCACAGATGCGTAAGGAGAAAATACCGCATCAGGCGCCATTCGCCATTCAGG
CTGCGCAACTGTTGGGAAGGGCGATCGGTGCGGGCCTCTTCGCTATTACGCCAGCTGGCGAAAGGGGGAT
GTGCTGCAAGGCGATTAAGTTGGGTAACGCCAGGGTTTTCCCAGTCACGACGTTGTAAAACGACGGCCAG
TGAATTGGAGGCTACAGTCAGTGGAGAGGACTTTCCAGTCAGTCAGTCAGTGAAGACTGGATGGGCGCGC
CTGACAGCCGCGTTCTACGCGAGGACCTGCCCCAGAGTTTAAATGTCAATGATAAGAAAAGAGGGTGCTC
AGGCAGGCGCTAACTTTCCTTAATATCCACGCCAGCGCCGTCCTCATTGGCTGCCCGGCCCGCGTGACGT
CATGGCGGCTAGAGTTGGGCACAGCTCTGCGCCGACTAGTTTTCCGGCCGGGCGGGAGCCTGCTTCTCCC
CACCCAGGGTCCGGCCGGCTCCAACCCCTGCTTTGGCCTTCCTTGGCCCGGCCTGTGACTGCTCTAGCCC
GGCCCGGTCCAGCCTGGGCCGCCGTCCTGTATGGCGTAGAGTCGATCCCCAGGAAACTAGTCTTGCCGAG
TGCGCTCCTCCGCACCTTCGGGCACTAGGGCCCCAAGATCTCTGCCCTTAGGCTGGCCAGCTACCTCTCT
GGGTAATCACCCTGTCCCCTCCTCCGATCCCCAAGAGGCCTCCTCAGTGCGCAGGCGCCGTTCGGGCCCG
CCGCCCCCTCCCAAGGCGTGGGGTCCCGGGGACAGACCCCGAGCCCCTCTCTGCGCAACTACCGCCTCTA
AAAAAAAGACCATCTGGTAATTGTCTTTCTTTAGATCTTCCCTTAATTATGCTTTTAATTAAAGATGGTT
CAAGGCACCGGACCACATGAAGGGCAGTAATTACAAATTACATTACAAACCCGACAGACGTAGCAGGATC
TGCTGGGAAAAAGGTACCGGAATAAAAATTTGACTAAAGTTTGGGATAAATTAATCGGTGGCTTGAAGAA
CAGTAGCACATTTCTGATTATGTAGGCTCCAGCCAGGATTTAAGTTTTGTGTCATGATTGTTTTCATATT
TCTTTGACATCTATTGATTTGGAGGCAGCTGCAAGCCTTTGTCACAGGAGAGAAGAGCAGTCACAATATA
TTAGCTTGATGGCATAACTCGAACCGGAGAAGCGAGGGGAGCCTGAGTGACTGGGGCGCACATGACCCCC
CTCCTGGGGCCTTTGGGCTCAACCCTTACTTTTAACTTGTTCTAACAGGAATAATGGAGTAGTACTACTA
ATGCATGGTCAGAAGGGGCTTTTCTGTCTAGAACGCAGGAACACTCTGCTTACCCTTTATCTTCTACTCC
TCTCCCTACACCAAAAAAACTTCCCAATGGCCCCCTCTCCATCTACCTCCCAGCTTTCTGGGACTTTGAA
AGGGGCAAGCCCAACTTTTTATCCCAAACCTCACTTATTGTGATTAACTTCTCTTTTGGCGTTTAGATCT
TCACCCCTTTAACTGTACTGTGACACACCCTGTCTACCTCGCCTCACTGCTTTAAAAAGTACGAACAGGA
GGGGGTGAGCGTGGTCGACAAAGCCGACAGACGGCAAACAATGGCTTCTATTCTCCAGCTTTCCTCGAAC
CCAAGGAGCAAAACCGAGTCTCCCTAACCAGCAACACAGCTTCCAACCAAATGTACCAACAACCCACCAA
CTCACAAAGGGAACAGAGGGACGCTTCTAGCTTCATAAGCCCTGACCCAGTGCAGGGGTCCCCGAGGCTG
CTCCCGTACGAACACCTCCCTACCTTTCCCAAAGGAAAAAAAAAAAAAGTCTTTTGGGTGAGTGGAGAAA
ATAGAAAAGTAATTTCTTGTTGTAAATATCTGGAGGTAATTGTGTTACTGGTGTGAGTTGTTAGGGGCTG
TAAAAAGATACAACGGCACCGTGGGGAGCTCAATTGGGAAGAGAGAGTTACAATAAAGAGCCCATTCAAG
AGGTCTGCCCCCCAAAAAGAGGTAAAATAACAAAACAGTCACAGCATCATTTCTCTCTGTTTTTTTTTAA
ATGCATTATTTTTTCTGTTTTACCTATGGTGATTATTGATCTGCCTGCCTGCAAGCAAAGAATTTCAAGA
AGCACATTTTACTCTACAAGGCCATTCCTGGTCTACTTTTTAACTACTTGGTAGACAGCTTAAATCCATA
AAAATAAACCGAAAATGAGGACTTTTTCTCAGCATTGGGTAAATACTGGCCACAGCAGAGGGTTACTAGT
TACCCTTATCTAGGTTGGCTCTCCAATGCTTCCTTCCTGTCTCTCAGTCCCGGCACCCACGCGTAGGTGT
GTCTTCCAGTCAGTCAGTCAGTGAAAGAGGAAGGGCTGGAAGAGGAAGGAGCTTGGCGTAATCATGGTCA
TAGCTGTTTCCTGTGTGAAATTGTTATCCGCTCACAATTCCACACAACATACGAGCCGGAAGCATAAAGT
GTAAAGCCTGGGGTGCCTAATGAGTGAGCTAACTCACATTAATTGCGTTGCGCTCACTGCCCGCTTTCCA
GTCGGGAAACCTGTCGTGCCAGCTGCATTAATGAATCGGCCAACGCGCGGGGAGAGGCGGTTTGCGTATT
GGGCGCTCTTCCGCTTCCTCGCTCACTGACTCGCTGCGCTCGGTCGTTCGGCTGCGGCGAGCGGTATCAG
CTCACTCAAAGGCGGTAATACGGTTATCCACAGAATCAGGGGATAACGCAGGAAAGAACATGTGAGCAAA
AGGCCAGCAAAAGGCCAGGAACCGTAAAAAGGCCGCGTTGCTGGCGTTTTTCCATAGGCTCCGCCCCCCT
GACGAGCATCACAAAAATCGACGCTCAAGTCAGAGGTGGCGAAACCCGACAGGACTATAAAGATACCAGG
CGTTTCCCCCTGGAAGCTCCCTCGTGCGCTCTCCTGTTCCGACCCTGCCGCTTACCGGATACCTGTCCGC
CTTTCTCCCTTCGGGAAGCGTGGCGCTTTCTCATAGCTCACGCTGTAGGTATCTCAGTTCGGTGTAGGTC
GTTCGCTCCAAGCTGGGCTGTGTGCACGAACCCCCCGTTCAGCCCGACCGCTGCGCCTTATCCGGTAACT
ATCGTCTTGAGTCCAACCCGGTAAGACACGACTTATCGCCACTGGCAGCAGCCACTGGTAACAGGATTAG
CAGAGCGAGGTATGTAGGCGGTGCTACAGAGTTCTTGAAGTGGTGGCCTAACTACGGCTACACTAGAAGG
ACAGTATTTGGTATCTGCGCTCTGCTGAAGCCAGTTACCTTCGGAAAAAGAGTTGGTAGCTCTTGATCCG
GCAAACAAACCACCGCTGGTAGCGGTGGTTTTTTTGTTTGCAAGCAGCAGATTACGCGCAGAAAAAAAGG
ATCTCAAGAAGATCCTTTGATCTTTTCTACGGGGTCTGACGCTCAGTGGAACGAAAACTCACGTTAAGGG
ATTTTGGTCATGAGATTATCAAAAAGGATCTTCACCTAGATCCTTTTAAATTAAAAATGAAGTTTTAAAT
CAATCTAAAGTATATATGAGTAAACTTGGTCTGACAGTTACCAATGCTTAATCAGTGAGGCACCTATCTC
AGCGATCTGTCTATTTCGTTCATCCATAGTTGCCTGACTCCCCGTCGTGTAGATAACTACGATACGGGAG
GGCTTACCATCTGGCCCCAGTGCTGCAATGATACCGCGAGACCCACGCTCACCGGCTCCAGATTTATCAG
CAATAAACCAGCCAGCCGGAAGGGCCGAGCGCAGAAGTGGTCCTGCAACTTTATCCGCCTCCATCCAGTC
TATTAATTGTTGCCGGGAAGCTAGAGTAAGTAGTTCGCCAGTTAATAGTTTGCGCAACGTTGTTGCCATT
GCTACAGGCATCGTGGTGTCACGCTCGTCGTTTGGTATGGCTTCATTCAGCTCCGGTTCCCAACGATCAA
GGCGAGTTACATGATCCCCCATGTTGTGCAAAAAAGCGGTTAGCTCCTTCGGTCCTCCGATCGTTGTCAG
AAGTAAGTTGGCCGCAGTGTTATCACTCATGGTTATGGCAGCACTGCATAATTCTCTTACTGTCATGCCA
TCCGTAAGATGCTTTTCTGTGACTGGTGAGTACTCAACCAAGTCATTCTGAGAATAGTGTATGCGGCGAC
CGAGTTGCTCTTGCCCGGCGTCAATACGGGATAATACCGCGCCACATAGCAGAACTTTAAAAGTGCTCAT
CATTGGAAAACGTTCTTCGGGGCGAAAACTCTCAAGGATCTTACCGCTGTTGAGATCCAGTTCGATGTAA
CCCACTCGTGCACCCAACTGATCTTCAGCATCTTTTACTTTCACCAGCGTTTCTGGGTGAGCAAAAACAG
GAAGGCAAAATGCCGCAAAAAAGGGAATAAGGGCGACACGGAAATGTTGAATACTCATACTCTTCCTTTT
TCAATATTATTGAAGCATTTATCAGGGTTATTGTCTCATGAGCGGATACATATTTGAATGTATTTAGAAA
AATAAACAAATAGGGGTTCCGCGCACATTTCCCCGAAAAGTGCCACCTGACGTCTAAGAAACCATTATTA
TCATGACATTAACCTATAAAAATAGGCGTATCACGAGGCCCTTTCGTC
Features (pLannotate 1.2.2; 12 found; start..end, strand, type, name):
    137..186     +  misc_feature   bom (fragment): basis of mobility region from pBR322
    262..642     -  rep_origin     M13 ori (sequence partly withheld): M13 bacteriophage origin of replication; arrow indicates direction of (+) strand synthesis
    661..712     +  misc_feature   bom (fragment): basis of mobility region from pBR322
    718..875     -  CDS            lacZα (fragment): LacZα fragment of β-galactosidase; lacZ fragment
   3131..3147    -  protein_bind   lac operator: The lac repressor binds to the lac operator to inhibit transcription in E. coli. This inhibition can be relieved by adding lactose or isopropyl-β-D-thiogalactopyranoside (IPTG). lac repressor encoded by lacI
   3155..3185    -  promoter       lac promoter: promoter for the E. coli lac operon
   3200..3221    -  protein_bind   CAP binding site: CAP binding activates transcription in the presence of cAMP. E. coli catabolite activator protein
   3234..3326    -  CDS            lacI (fragment): lac repressor; lacI; The lac repressor binds to the lac operator to inhibit transcription in E. coli. This inhibition can be relieved by adding lactose or isopropyl-β-D-thiogalactopyranoside (IPTG).
   3509..4097    -  rep_origin     ori: high-copy-number ColE1/pMB1/pBR322/pUC origin of replication
   4268..5128    -  CDS            AmpR: β-lactamase; bla; confers resistance to ampicillin, carbenicillin, and related antibiotics
   5129..5233    -  promoter       AmpR promoter: bla
   5328..35      +  CDS            rop (fragment) (across the origin): Rop protein, which maintains plasmids at low copy number; rop
