[The description below was written by a language model from this plasmid's Addgene catalogue record and pLannotate feature annotations shown in this document.]
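Description:
pEMS1932 is a high-copy pUC-type bacterial cloning plasmid of 5,328 bp from the Pleiades Promoter Project, serving as a storage and source vector for Ple259, a PAX6 MiniPromoter. The catalogue lists the exact backbone as unknown, but the annotated features are those of a classic pUC-style vector. These include a high-copy ColE1/pMB1-family origin for replication in E. coli, a β-lactamase gene with its own promoter for ampicillin selection, and an M13 phage origin that can support single-stranded DNA production with helper phage. Short remnants of bom, rop and lacI are also annotated, and these are only fragments, presumably not functional.

The payload is the 2,101 bp Ple259 element, a compact regulatory sequence of human origin designed from the PAX6 locus; a portion of the plasmid was commercially synthesized. The feature table does not annotate the insert itself. There is, however, a large unannotated stretch of roughly 2.2 kb between the lacZα fragment and the lac operator, lac promoter and CAP binding site. This is consistent with the MiniPromoter occupying the polylinker and interrupting the lacZα region, flanked by the standard M13 forward and reverse sequencing primer sites. The cloning sites are not specified in the record. No reporter gene, viral repeat or eukaryotic selection marker is annotated, so the plasmid is not an expression or packaging construct in its own right. It appears to provide the MiniPromoter for subcloning into other vectors. The associated work used PAX6 MiniPromoters in recombinant AAV to drive restricted expression in the adult mouse retina.
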