Addgene plasmid #79781: pEMS1932
Purpose: High copy number pUC vector containing Ple259 (PAX6 MiniPromoter) insert
Depositing lab: Elizabeth Simpson. Depositing organization: University of British Columbia. Publication: PAX6 MiniPromoters drive restricted expression from rAAV in the adult mouse retina. Hickmott JW, Chen CY, Arenillas DJ, Korecki AJ, Lam SL, Molday LL, Bonaguro RJ, Zhou M, Chou AY, Mathelier A, Boye SL, Hauswirth WW, Molday RS, Wasserman WW, Simpson EM. Mol Ther Methods Clin Dev. 2016 Aug 10;3:16051. doi: 10.1038/mtm.2016.51. eCollection 2016. PubMed 27556059.
Backbone
  Vector backbone: Unknown
  Total vector size (bp): 5328
  Vector type: Pleiades Promoter Project [sic, Pleaides Plieades]
Growth in bacteria
  Bacterial resistance: Ampicillin, 100 μg/mL
  Growth temperature: 37°C
  Growth strain: DH5alpha
  Copy number: High Copy
Gene/Insert
  Gene/Insert name: Ple259 (alt name: PAX6 MiniPromoter)
  Species: H. sapiens (human)
  Insert size (bp): 2101
  Promoter: Ple259 (PAX6 MiniPromoter)
  Cloning method: Restriction Enzyme; 5′ cloning site See map (unknown if destroyed); 3′ cloning site See map (unknown if destroyed)
  Sequencing primers: 5′ M13-rev; 3′ M13-F20
Resource information
  A portion of this plasmid was derived from a plasmid made by: Plasmid commercially synthesized by Integrated DNA Technologies (IDT)
Terms and licenses: Academic/Nonprofit Terms; Industry Terms
How to cite: pEMS1932 was a gift from Elizabeth Simpson (Addgene plasmid # 79781 ; http://n2t.net/addgene:79781 ; RRID:Addgene_79781)
