>Addgene plasmid #79781 | pEMS1932 | addgene partial sequence | sequence record 159126 | M13-F20 5'-TGTAAAACGACGGCCAGT-3'
CAGTCAGTCAGTCAGTGAAGACTGGATGGGCGCGCCTGACAGCCGCGTTCTACGCGAGGACCTGCCCCAG
AGTTTAAATGTCAATGATAAGAAAAGAGGGTGCTCAGGCAGGCGCTAACTTTCCTTAATATCCACGCCAG
CGCCGTCCTCATTGGCTGCCCGGCCCGCGTGACGTCATGGCGGCTAGAGTTGGGCACAGCTCTGCGCCGA
CTAGTTTTCCGGCCGGGCGGGAGCCTGCTTCTCCCCACCCAGGGTCCGGCCGGCTCCAACCCCTGCTTTG
GCCTTCCTTGGCCCGGCCTGTGACTGCTCTAGCCCGGCCCGGTCCAGCCTGGGCCGCCGTCCTGTATGGC
GTAGAGTCGATCCCCAGGAAACTAGTCTTGCCGAGTGCGCTCCTCCGCACCTTCGGGCACTAGGGCCCCA
AGATCTCTGCCCTTAGGCTGGCCAGCTACCTCTCTGGGTAATCACCCTGTCCCCTCCTCCGATCCCCAAG
AGGCCTCCTCAGTGCGCAGGCGCCGTTCGGGCCCGCCGCCCCCTCCCAAGGCGTGGGGTCCCGGGGACAG
ACCCCGAGCCCCTCTCTGCGCAACTACCGCCTCTAAAAAAAAGACCATCTGGTAATTGTCTTTCTTTAGA
TCTTCCCTTAATTATGCTTTTAATTAAAGATGGTTCAAGGCACCGGACCACATGAAGGGCAGTAATTACA
AATTACATTACAAACCCGACAGACGTAGCAGGATCTGCTGGGAAAAAGGTACCGGAATAAAAATTTGACT
AAAGTTTGGGATAAATTAATCGGTGGCTTGAAGAACAGTAGCACATTTCTGATTATGTAGGCTCCAGCCA
GGATTTAAGTTTTGTGTCATGATTGTTTTCATATTTCTTTGACATCTATTGATTTGGA
