>Addgene plasmid #79781 | pEMS1932 | addgene partial sequence | sequence record 159127 | M13-Rev 5'-CAGGAAACAGCTATGACC-3'
GCCCTTCCTCTTTCACTGACTGACTGACTGGAAGACACACCTACGCGTGGGTGCCGGGACTGAGAGACAG
GAAGGAAGCATTGGAGAGCCAACCTAGATAAGGGTAACTAGTAACCCTCTGCTGTGGCCAGTATTTACCC
AATGCTGAGAAAAAGTCCTCATTTTCGGTTTATTTTTATGGATTTAAGCTGTCTACCAAGTAGTTAAAAA
GTAGACCAGGAATGGCCTTGTAGAGTAAAATGTGCTTCTTGAAATTCTTTGCTTGCAGGCAGGCAGATCA
ATAATCACCATAGGTAAAACAGAAAAAATAATGCATTTAAAAAAAAACAGAGAGAAATGATGCTGTGACT
GTTTTGTTATTTTACCTCTTTTTGGGGGGCAGACCTCTTGAATGGGCTCTTTATTGTAACTCTCTCTTCC
CAATTGAGCTCCCCACGGTGCCGTTGTATCTTTTTACAGCCCCTAACAACTCACACCAGTAACACAATTA
CCTCCAGATATTTACAACAAGAAATTACTTTTCTATTTTCTCCACTCACCCAAAAGACTTTTTTTTTTTT
TCCTTTGGGAAAGGTAGGGAGGTGTTCGTACGGGAGCAGCCTCGGGGACCCCTGCACTGGGTCAGGGCTT
ATGAAGCTAGAAGCGTCCCTCTGTTCCCTTTGTGAGTTGGTGGGTTGTTGGTACATTTGGTTGGAAGCTG
TGTTGCTGGTTAGGGAGACTCGGTTTTGCTCCTTGGGTTCGAGGAAAGCTGGAGAATAGAAGCCATTGTT
TGCCGTCTGTCGGCTTTGTCGACCACGCTCACCCCCTCCTGTTCGTACTTTTTAAAGCAGTGAGGCGAGG
TAGACAGGGTGTGTCACAGTACAGTTAAAGGGGTGAAGATCTAAACGCCAAAAGAGAAGTTAATC
